Addgene plasmid #144298: TFORF1631
Purpose: Lentiviral vector for overexpressing transcription factor ORFs with unique 24-bp barcodes. Barcodes facilitate identification of transcription factors in pooled screens.
Depositing lab: Feng Zhang. Depositing organization: Broad Institute. Publication: A transcription factor atlas of directed differentiation. Joung J, Ma S, Tay T, Geiger-Schuller KR, Kirchgatterer PC, Verdine VK, Guo B, Arias-Garcia MA, Allen WE, Singh A, Kuksenko O, Abudayyeh OO, Gootenberg JS, Fu Z, Macrae RK, Buenrostro JD, Regev A, Zhang F. Cell. 2023 Jan 5;186(1):209-229.e26. doi: 10.1016/j.cell.2022.11.026. PubMed 36608654.
Backbone
  Vector backbone: pLX_TRC317
  Backbone manufacturer: Broad Institute Genetic Perturbation Platform
  Backbone size w/o insert (bp): 8264
  Vector type: Mammalian Expression, Lentiviral
  Selectable markers: Puromycin
Growth in bacteria
  Bacterial resistance: Ampicillin, 100 μg/mL
  Growth temperature: 37°C
  Growth strain: NEB Stable
  Copy number: High Copy
Gene/Insert
  Gene/Insert name: ZNF226
  Species: H. sapiens (human)
  Insert size (bp): 2513
  Entrez Gene: ZNF226
  Promoter: EF1a
  Cloning method: Unknown
  Sequencing primers: 5′ GGGTGGAGACTGAAGTTAGGCCAG; 3′ CACATAGCGTAAAAGGAGCAACATAG
Terms and licenses: Academic/Nonprofit Terms; Industry Terms: Not Available to Industry
Depositor comments: NM_001319089,NM_001319088,NM_001319090,XM_006723368,XM_006723367,NM_001032373,XM_006723369,XM_005259227,XM_017027262,NM_016444,NM_001032372,ENST00000337433,ENST00000590089,ENST00000454662 . The transcription factor ORF portion of this plasmid was synthesized by Genewiz. Please test multiple small colonies in case of plasmid recombination. To make this collection available in a timely manner, a portion of this collection was not fully sequenced by Addgene. If an Addgene verified full plasmid sequence is not available, please contact us prior to placing an order to request the full sequence.
How to cite: TFORF1631 was a gift from Feng Zhang (Addgene plasmid # 144298 ; http://n2t.net/addgene:144298 ; RRID:Addgene_144298)
