[The description below was written by a language model from this plasmid's Addgene catalogue record and pLannotate feature annotations shown in this document.]
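Description:
TFORF1631 is a lentiviral mammalian expression plasmid built on the pLX_TRC317 backbone. It belongs to a barcoded library of human transcription factor open reading frames and carries ZNF226, a human zinc finger protein thought to act in transcriptional regulation. In bacteria it is maintained through a high-copy ColE1/pUC-type origin and selected with ampicillin via the β-lactamase gene. An f1 origin and remnants of a lac/lacZα cloning region with T3 and T7 promoters are also present. The depositor warns that recombination can occur during propagation, as is common for plasmids with repeated LTRs.

The viral cassette follows a third-generation, self-inactivating design. An RSV promoter drives a truncated HIV-1 5' LTR, followed by the Ψ packaging signal with a gag fragment, the Rev response element for nuclear export of the genomic RNA, and a cPPT/CTS element. The cassette ends in a ΔU3 3' LTR with a downstream SV40 polyadenylation signal. Within the provirus, an SV40 early promoter drives puromycin N-acetyltransferase for selecting transduced cells. The constitutive EF-1α promoter drives the synthesized ZNF226 ORF, and a WPRE downstream enhances transcript stability and expression.

The automated annotation labels only about the first 1 kb after the promoter as ZNF226, although the listed insert is about 2.5 kb. The rest of the ORF therefore probably lies in the unannotated stretch before the WPRE. The unique 24-bp barcode described in the record is not annotated either, so its position cannot be stated. The barcode allows this ORF to be identified by sequencing in pooled overexpression screens, such as screens of transcription factors that direct cell differentiation.
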