Features (pLannotate 1.2.2; 31 found; start..end, strand, type, name):
      5..231     +  promoter       RSV promoter: Rous sarcoma virus enhancer/promoter
    232..412     +  LTR            5' LTR (truncated): truncated 5' long terminal repeat (LTR) from HIV-1
    459..584     +  misc_feature   HIV-1 Ψ: packaging signal of human immunodeficiency virus type 1
    568..931     +  CDS            HIV-1 gag (fragment): gag protein from human immunodeficiency virus 1; gag
   1077..1310    +  misc_feature   RRE: The Rev response element (RRE) of HIV-1 allows for Rev-dependent mRNA export from the nucleus to the cytoplasm.
   1687..1713    +  CDS            Rev (fragment): human immunodeficiency virus 1 (HIV-1) Rev protein; rev; enhances nuclear export of unspliced and incompletely spliced viral mRNAs
   1720..1743    +  promoter       SV40 promoter (fragment): SV40 early promoter
   1744..1815    +  promoter       SV40 promoter (fragment): SV40 enhancer and early promoter
   1839..1974    +  rep_origin     SV40 ori: SV40 origin of replication
   2020..2616    +  CDS            PuroR (fragment): puromycin N-acetyltransferase; pac from Streptomyces; confers resistance to puromycin
   2665..2782    +  misc_feature   cPPT/CTS: central polypurine tract and central termination sequence of HIV-1
   2847..2913    +  CDS            small t antigen (fragment): SV40 (simian virus 40) small t antigen
   2920..4098    +  promoter       EF-1α promoter: strong constitutive promoter for human elongation factor EF-1α
   4115..5122    +  CDS            ZNF226 (fragment): ZN226_HUMAN - Experimental evidence at transcript level: Swiss-Prot protein existence level 2. May be involved in transcriptional regulation. From Homo sapiens (Human).
   6539..6592    +  promoter       U6 promoter (fragment): RNA polymerase III promoter for human U6 snRNA
   6634..7222    +  misc_feature   WPRE: woodchuck hepatitis virus posttranscriptional regulatory element
   7273..7292    +  misc_feature   cPPT/CTS (fragment): central polypurine tract and central termination sequence of HIV-1
   7294..7527    +  LTR            3' LTR (ΔU3): self-inactivating 3' long terminal repeat (LTR) from HIV-1
   7605..7726    +  polyA_signal   SV40 poly(A) signal: SV40 polyadenylation signal
   7766..7901    +  rep_origin     SV40 ori: SV40 origin of replication
   7922..7940    -  promoter       T7 promoter: promoter for bacteriophage T7 RNA polymerase
   7948..8103    +  CDS            lacZα (fragment): LacZα fragment of β-galactosidase; lacZ fragment
   8108..8536    +  rep_origin     f1 ori (sequence partly withheld): f1 bacteriophage origin of replication; arrow indicates direction of (+) strand synthesis
   8589..8693    +  promoter       AmpR promoter: bla
   8694..9554    +  CDS            AmpR: β-lactamase; bla; confers resistance to ampicillin, carbenicillin, and related antibiotics
   9725..10313   +  rep_origin     ori: high-copy-number ColE1/pMB1/pBR322/pUC origin of replication
  10496..10588   +  CDS            lacI (fragment): lac repressor; lacI; The lac repressor binds to the lac operator to inhibit transcription in E. coli. This inhibition can be relieved by adding lactose or isopropyl-β-D-thiogalactopyranoside (IPTG).
  10601..10622   +  protein_bind   CAP binding site: CAP binding activates transcription in the presence of cAMP. E. coli catabolite activator protein
  10637..10667   +  promoter       lac promoter: promoter for the E. coli lac operon
  10671..10693   +  protein_bind   lac operator (fragment): The lac repressor binds to the lac operator to inhibit transcription in E. coli. This inhibition can be relieved by adding lactose or isopropyl-β-D-thiogalactopyranoside (IPTG). lac repressor encoded by lacI
  10736..10754   +  promoter       T3 promoter: promoter for bacteriophage T3 RNA polymerase
>Addgene plasmid #144298 | TFORF1631 | addgene full sequence | sequence record 404184 | Addgene NGS Result
TTAATGTAGTCTTATGCAATACTCTTGTAGTCTTGCAACATGGTAACGATGAGTTAGCAACATGCCTTAC
AAGGAGAGAAAAAGCACCGTGCATGCCGATTGGTGGAAGTAAGGTGGTACGATCGTGCCTTATTAGGAAG
GCAACAGACGGGTCTGACATGGATTGGACGAACCACTGAATTGCCGCATTGCAGAGATATTGTATTTAAG
TGCCTAGCTCGATACATAAACGGGTCTCTCTGGTTAGACCAGATCTGAGCCTGGGAGCTCTCTGGCTAAC
TAGGGAACCCACTGCTTAAGCCTCAATAAAGCTTGCCTTGAGTGCTTCAAGTAGTGTGTGCCCGTCTGTT
GTGTGACTCTGGTAACTAGAGATCCCTCAGACCCTTTTAGTCAGTGTGGAAAATCTCTAGCAGTGGCGCC
CGAACAGGGACTTGAAAGCGAAAGGGAAACCAGAGGAGCTCTCTCGACGCAGGACTCGGCTTGCTGAAGC
GCGCACGGCAAGAGGCGAGGGGCGGCGACTGGTGAGTACGCCAAAAATTTTGACTAGCGGAGGCTAGAAG
GAGAGAGATGGGTGCGAGAGCGTCAGTATTAAGCGGGGGAGAATTAGATCGCGATGGGAAAAAATTCGGT
TAAGGCCAGGGGGAAAGAAAAAATATAAATTAAAACATATAGTATGGGCAAGCAGGGAGCTAGAACGATT
CGCAGTTAATCCTGGCCTGTTAGAAACATCAGAAGGCTGTAGACAAATACTGGGACAGCTACAACCATCC
CTTCAGACAGGATCAGAAGAACTTAGATCATTATATAATACAGTAGCAACCCTCTATTGTGTGCATCAAA
GGATAGAGATAAAAGACACCAAGGAAGCTTTAGACAAGATAGAGGAAGAGCAAAACAAAAGTAAGACCAC
CGCACAGCAAGCGGCCGCTGATCTTCAGACCTGGAGGAGGAGATATGAGGGACAATTGGAGAAGTGAATT
ATATAAATATAAAGTAGTAAAAATTGAACCATTAGGAGTAGCACCCACCAAGGCAAAGAGAAGAGTGGTG
CAGAGAGAAAAAAGAGCAGTGGGAATAGGAGCTTTGTTCCTTGGGTTCTTGGGAGCAGCAGGAAGCACTA
TGGGCGCAGCGTCAATGACGCTGACGGTACAGGCCAGACAATTATTGTCTGGTATAGTGCAGCAGCAGAA
CAATTTGCTGAGGGCTATTGAGGCGCAACAGCATCTGTTGCAACTCACAGTCTGGGGCATCAAGCAGCTC
CAGGCAAGAATCCTGGCTGTGGAAAGATACCTAAAGGATCAACAGCTCCTGGGGATTTGGGGTTGCTCTG
GAAAACTCATTTGCACCACTGCTGTGCCTTGGAATGCTAGTTGGAGTAATAAATCTCTGGAACAGATTTG
GAATCACACGACCTGGATGGAGTGGGACAGAGAAATTAACAATTACACAAGCTTAATACACTCCTTAATT
GAAGAATCGCAAAACCAGCAAGAAAAGAATGAACAAGAATTATTGGAATTAGATAAATGGGCAAGTTTGT
GGAATTGGTTTAACATAACAAATTGGCTGTGGTATATAAAATTATTCATAATGATAGTAGGAGGCTTGGT
AGGTTTAAGAATAGTTTTTGCTGTACTTTCTATAGTGAATAGAGTTAGGCAGGGATATTCACCATTATCG
TTTCAGACCCACCTCCCAACCCCGAGGGGACCCATGCATTGCATCTCAATTAGTCAGCAACCAGGTGTGG
AAAGTCCCCAGGCTCCCCAGCAGGCAGAAGTATGCAAAGCATGCGTCTCAATTAGTCAGCAACCATAGTC
CCGCCCCTAACTCCGCCCATCCCGCCCCTAACTCCGCCCAGTTCCGCCCATTCTCCGCCCCATGGCTGAC
TAATTTTTTTTATTTATGCAGAGGCCGAGGCCGCCTCGGCCTCTGAGCTATTCCAGAAGTAGTGAGGAGG
CTTTTTTGGAGGCCTAGGCTTTTGCAAAAAGCTTTCTAGAGGTACCACCGGAGCTTACCATGACCGAGTA
CAAGCCCACGGTGCGCCTCGCCACCCGCGACGACGTCCCCAGGGCCGTACGCACCCTCGCCGCCGCGTTC
GCCGACTACCCCGCCACGCGCCACACCGTCGATCCGGACCGCCACATCGAGCGGGTCACCGAGCTGCAAG
AACTCTTCCTCACGCGCGTCGGGCTCGACATCGGCAAGGTGTGGGTCGCGGACGACGGCGCCGCCGTGGC
GGTCTGGACCACGCCGGAGAGCGTCGAAGCGGGGGCGGTGTTCGCCGAGATCGGCCCGCGCATGGCCGAG
TTGAGCGGTTCCCGGCTGGCCGCGCAGCAACAGATGGAAGGCCTCCTGGCGCCGCACCGGCCCAAGGAGC
CCGCGTGGTTCCTGGCCACCGTCGGCGTCTCGCCCGACCACCAGGGCAAGGGTCTGGGCAGCGCCGTCGT
GCTCCCCGGAGTGGAGGCGGCCGAGCGCGCCGGGGTGCCCGCCTTCCTGGAGACCTCCGCGCCCCGCAAC
CTCCCCTTCTACGAGCGGCTCGGCTTCACCGTCACCGCCGACGTCGAGGTGCCCGAAGGACCGCGCACCT
GGTGCATGACCCGCAAGCCCGGTGCCAGTTAACGAATTCTAGATCTTGAGACAAATGGCAGTATTCATCC
ACAATTTTAAAAGAAAAGGGGGGATTGGGGGGTACAGTGCAGGGGAAAGAATAGTAGACATAATAGCAAC
AGACATACAAACTAAAGAATTACAAAAACAAATTACAAAAATTCAAAATTTTCGGGTTTATTACAGGGAC
AGCAGAGATCCACTTTGGCGCCGGCTCGAGGCCTGCAGGTGCAAAGATGGATAAAGTTTTAAACAGAGAG
GAATCTTTGCAGCTAATGGACCTTCTAGGTCTTGAAAGGAGTGGGAATTGGCTCCGGTGCCCGTCAGTGG
GCAGAGCGCACATCGCCCACAGTCCCCGAGAAGTTGGGGGGAGGGGTCGGCAATTGAACCGGTGCCTAGA
GAAGGTGGCGCGGGGTAAACTGGGAAAGTGATGTCGTGTACTGGCTCCGCCTTTTTCCCGAGGGTGGGGG
AGAACCGTATATAAGTGCAGTAGTCGCCGTGAACGTTCTTTTTCGCAACGGGTTTGCCGCCAGAACACAG
GTAAGTGCCGTGTGTGGTTCCCGCGGGCCTGGCCTCTTTACGGGTTATGGCCCTTGCGTGCCTTGAATTA
CTTCCACCTGGCTGCAGTACGTGATTCTTGATCCCGAGCTTCGGGTTGGAAGTGGGTGGGAGAGTTCGAG
GCCTTGCGCTTAAGGAGCCCCTTCGCCTCGTGCTTGAGTTGAGGCCTGGCCTGGGCGCTGGGGCCGCCGC
GTGCGAATCTGGTGGCACCTTCGCGCCTGTCTCGCTGCTTTCGATAAGTCTCTAGCCATTTAAAATTTTT
GATGACCTGCTGCGACGCTTTTTTTCTGGCAAGATAGTCTTGTAAATGCGGGCCAAGATCTGCACACTGG
TATTTCGGTTTTTGGGGCCGCGGGCGGCGACGGGGCCCGTGCGTCCCAGCGCACATGTTCGGCGAGGCGG
GGCCTGCGAGCGCGGCCACCGAGAATCGGACGGGGGTAGTCTCAAGCTGGCCGGCCTGCTCTGGTGCCTG
GCCTCGCGCCGCCGTGTATCGCCCCGCCCTGGGCGGCAAGGCTGGCCCGGTCGGCACCAGTTGCGTGAGC
GGAAAGATGGCCGCTTCCCGGCCCTGCTGCAGGGAGCTCAAAATGGAGGACGCGGCGCTCGGGAGAGCGG
GCGGGTGAGTCACCCACACAAAGGAAAAGGGCCTTTCCGTCCTCAGCCGTCGCTTCATGTGACTCCACGG
AGTACCGGGCGCCGTCCAGGCACCTCGATTAGTTCTCGAGCTTTTGGAGTACGTCGTCTTTAGGTTGGGG
GGAGGGGTTTTATGCGATGGAGTTTCCCCACACTGAGTGGGTGGAGACTGAAGTTAGGCCAGCTTGGCAC
TTGATGTAATTCTCCTTGGAATTTGCCCTTTTTGAGTTTGGATCTTGGTTCATTCTCAAGCCTCAGACAG
TGGTTCAAAGTTTTTTTCTTCCATTTCAGGTGTCGTGAGGCTAGCACCGCCACCATGAATATGTTCAAGG
AAGCAGTGACCTTCAAGGACGTGGCTGTGGCCTTCACGGAGGAGGAATTGGGGCTGCTGGGCCCTGCCCA
GAGGAAGCTGTACCGAGATGTGATGGTGGAGAACTTTAGGAACCTGCTGTCAGTGGGGCATCCACCCTTC
AAACAAGATGTATCACCTATAGAAAGAAATGAGCAGCTTTGGATAATGACGACAGCAACCCGAAGACAGG
GAAATTTAGGAGAGAAAAATCAAAGTAAGTTAATTACTGTTCAAGACAGAGAATCAGAAGAAGAGCTTTC
TTGTTGGCAAATCTGGCAACAAATTGCAAATGACTTAACCAGGTGTCAAGACTCCATGATCAATAATTCT
CAGTGTCACAAACAAGGTGATTTCCCTTACCAGGTAGGGACAGAACTGTCTATTCAAATTTCTGAAGATG
AGAACTATATAGTAAATAAAGCAGATGGTCCCAATAATACTGGGAATCCAGAGTTTCCTATCTTGAGAAC
CCAGGATTCTTGGAGGAAAACATTCCTGACTGAGTCACAGAGATTGAACAGAGATCAGCAAATTTCCATA
AAAAATAAATTATGTCAATGTAAGAAGGGTGTTGATCCCATCGGTTGGATTTCACATCATGATGGTCATA
GAGTACACAAAAGTGAAAAATCTTATAGACCCAATGATTATGAAAAAGACAACATGAAGATTTTGACATT
TGATCACAATAGCATGATTCACACAGGACAGAAATCGTACCAGTGTAATGAGTGTAAAAAACCCTTCAGT
GATCTCTCCAGCTTTGATCTTCATCAGCAGTTACAATCAGGAGAGAAGTCTCTTACATGTGTTGAGCGTG
GAAAAGGCTTCTGTTACAGCCCAGTTCTTCCTGTTCATCAGAAAGTACATGTGGGAGAAAAACTTAAGTG
TGATGAGTGTGGTAAGGAATTCAGTCAGGGCGCTCATCTACAGACCCATCAGAAAGTCCACGTGATAGAG
AAACCATACAAATGTAAGCAATGTGGGAAAGGTTTCAGTCGTAGATCAGCACTTAATGTTCATTGCAAGG
TCCACACGGCAGAGAAACCTTATAATTGTGAGGAGTGTGGGAGGGCCTTCAGTCAGGCCTCTCATCTTCA
GGACCATCAGAGACTCCACACTGGGGAGAAGCCATTCAAATGTGATGCATGTGGTAAGAGCTTCAGTCGG
AATTCACATCTTCAATCCCATCAAAGAGTTCATACAGGAGAGAAACCATACAAATGTGAGGAGTGTGGTA
AGGGCTTCATTTGTAGCTCAAATCTTTACATTCATCAGAGAGTCCACACAGGAGAAAAACCCTATAAATG
TGAGGAATGTGGTAAAGGCTTTAGTCGGCCTTCAAGTCTTCAGGCCCATCAGGGAGTTCACACTGGAGAG
AAGTCATACATATGTACTGTATGTGGGAAAGGCTTTACTCTGAGTTCAAATCTTCAAGCCCATCAGAGAG
TCCACACTGGAGAGAAGCCATACAAATGCAATGAGTGTGGGAAGAGCTTCAGGAGGAATTCCCATTATCA
AGTTCATCTAGTGGTCCACACAGGAGAGAAACCCTATAAATGTGAGATATGTGGGAAGGGCTTCAGTCAA
AGTTCGTATCTTCAAATCCATCAGAAGGCCCACAGTATAGAGAAACCTTTTAAGTGTGAGGAGTGTGGGC
AGGGTTTCAATCAGAGCTCACGACTTCAGATTCACCAGCTGATCCATACGGGTGAGAAACCATACAAATG
TGAAGAGTGTGGCAAGGGATTTAGTCGTAGAGCAGATCTTAAAATTCACTGTAGGATCCACACAGGAGAG
AAACCATATAATTGTGAGGAGTGTGGGAAGGTCTTCAGGCAGGCCTCAAATCTTTTGGCCCATCAGAGAG
TCCACAGTGGAGAAAAACCATTCAAATGTGAAGAATGTGGGAAGAGTTTCGGTCGGAGTGCACATCTTCA
AGCCCATCAAAAAGTCCACACTGGAGATAAGCCATACAAATGTGATGAGTGTGGGAAGGGCTTCAAGTGG
AGCTTGAACCTTGACATGCATCAGAGGGTGCACACAGGAGAAAAACCATATAAATGTGGGGAGTGTGGTA
AGTACTTCAGTCAGGCCTCAAGTCTTCAACTTCATCAGAGTGTCCACACAGGAGAGAAACCATACAAATG
TGATGTGTGTGGTAAAGTCTTCAGTCGGTCTTCACAACTACAGTCTCATCAGCGAGTTCACACTGGGGAG
AAACCTTATAAATGTGAGATATGTGGTAAGAGCTTCAGTTGGCGATCAAATCTTACAGTTCATCACAGAA
TCCATGTTGGTGATAAATCCTATAAAAGTAATAGGGGTGGTAAGAACATCAGAGAATCCACACAGGAAAA
AAAATCTATAAAATAGTAATGAACTAGTCCGTAACTTGAAAGTATTTCGATTTCTTGGCTTTATATATCT
TGTGGAAAGGACGACATACACGTTGATGTCTTTGTGGCACGCGTTAAGTCGACAATCAACCTCTGGATTA
CAAAATTTGTGAAAGATTGACTGGTATTCTTAACTATGTTGCTCCTTTTACGCTATGTGGATACGCTGCT
TTAATGCCTTTGTATCATGCTATTGCTTCCCGTATGGCTTTCATTTTCTCCTCCTTGTATAAATCCTGGT
TGCTGTCTCTTTATGAGGAGTTGTGGCCCGTTGTCAGGCAACGTGGCGTGGTGTGCACTGTGTTTGCTGA
CGCAACCCCCACTGGTTGGGGCATTGCCACCACCTGTCAGCTCCTTTCCGGGACTTTCGCTTTCCCCCTC
CCTATTGCCACGGCGGAACTCATCGCCGCCTGCCTTGCCCGCTGCTGGACAGGGGCTCGGCTGTTGGGCA
CTGACAATTCCGTGGTGTTGTCGGGGAAATCATCGTCCTTTCCTTGGCTGCTCGCCTGTGTTGCCACCTG
GATTCTGCGCGGGACGTCCTTCTGCTACGTCCCTTCGGCCCTCAATCCAGCGGACCTTCCTTCCCGCGGC
CTGCTGCCGGCTCTGCGGCCTCTTCCGCGTCTTCGCCTTCGCCCTCAGACGAGTCGGATCTCCCTTTGGG
CCGCCTCCCCGCGTCGACTTTAAGACCAATGACTTACAAGGCAGCTGTAGATCTTAGCCACTTTTTAAAA
GAAAAGGGGGGACTGGAAGGGCTAATTCACTCCCAACGAAGACAAGATCTGCTTTTTGCTTGTACTGGGT
CTCTCTGGTTAGACCAGATCTGAGCCTGGGAGCTCTCTGGCTAACTAGGGAACCCACTGCTTAAGCCTCA
ATAAAGCTTGCCTTGAGTGCTTCAAGTAGTGTGTGCCCGTCTGTTGTGTGACTCTGGTAACTAGAGATCC
CTCAGACCCTTTTAGTCAGTGTGGAAAATCTCTAGCAGTACGTATAGTAGTTCATGTCATCTTATTATTC
AGTATTTATAACTTGCAAAGAAATGAATATCAGAGAGTGAGAGGAACTTGTTTATTGCAGCTTATAATGG
TTACAAATAAAGCAATAGCATCACAAATTTCACAAATAAAGCATTTTTTTCACTGCATTCTAGTTGTGGT
TTGTCCAAACTCATCAATGTATCTTATCATGTCTGGCTCTAGCTATCCCGCCCCTAACTCCGCCCATCCC
GCCCCTAACTCCGCCCAGTTCCGCCCATTCTCCGCCCCATGGCTGACTAATTTTTTTTATTTATGCAGAG
GCCGAGGCCGCCTCGGCCTCTGAGCTATTCCAGAAGTAGTGAGGAGGCTTTTTTGGAGGCCTAGGGACGT
ACCCAATTCGCCCTATAGTGAGTCGTATTACGCGCGCTCACTGGCCGTCGTTTTACAACGTCGTGACTGG
GAAAACCCTGGCGTTACCCAACTTAATCGCCTTGCAGCACATCCCCCTTTCGCCAGCTGGCGTAATAGCG
AAGAGGCCCGCACCGATCGCCCTTCCCAACAGTTGCGCAGCCTGAATGGCGAATGGG
[124 nt withheld, positions 8108-8231]
C
[91 nt withheld, positions 8233-8323]
A
[49 nt withheld, positions 8325-8373]
CCTTTGACGTTGGAGTCCACGTTCTTT
[37 nt withheld, positions 8401-8437]
ACCCTATCTCGGTCTATTCTTTTGATTTATAAGGGATTTTGCCGATTTCGGCCTATTGGTTAAAAAATGA
GCTGATTTAACAAAAATTTAACGCGAATTTTAACAAAATATTAACGCTTACAATTTAGGTGGCACTTTTC
GGGGAAATGTGCGCGGAACCCCTATTTGTTTATTTTTCTAAATACATTCAAATATGTATCCGCTCATGAG
ACAATAACCCTGATAAATGCTTCAATAATATTGAAAAAGGAAGAGTATGAGTATTCAACATTTCCGTGTC
GCCCTTATTCCCTTTTTTGCGGCATTTTGCCTTCCTGTTTTTGCTCACCCAGAAACGCTGGTGAAAGTAA
AAGATGCTGAAGATCAGTTGGGTGCACGAGTGGGTTACATCGAACTGGATCTCAACAGCGGTAAGATCCT
TGAGAGTTTTCGCCCCGAAGAACGTTTTCCAATGATGAGCACTTTTAAAGTTCTGCTATGTGGCGCGGTA
TTATCCCGTATTGACGCCGGGCAAGAGCAACTCGGTCGCCGCATACACTATTCTCAGAATGACTTGGTTG
AGTACTCACCAGTCACAGAAAAGCATCTTACGGATGGCATGACAGTAAGAGAATTATGCAGTGCTGCCAT
AACCATGAGTGATAACACTGCGGCCAACTTACTTCTGACAACGATCGGAGGACCGAAGGAGCTAACCGCT
TTTTTGCACAACATGGGGGATCATGTAACTCGCCTTGATCGTTGGGAACCGGAGCTGAATGAAGCCATAC
CAAACGACGAGCGTGACACCACGATGCCTGTAGCAATGGCAACAACGTTGCGCAAACTATTAACTGGCGA
ACTACTTACTCTAGCTTCCCGGCAACAATTAATAGACTGGATGGAGGCGGATAAAGTTGCAGGACCACTT
CTGCGCTCGGCCCTTCCGGCTGGCTGGTTTATTGCTGATAAATCTGGAGCCGGTGAGCGTGGGTCTCGCG
GTATCATTGCAGCACTGGGGCCAGATGGTAAGCCCTCCCGTATCGTAGTTATCTACACGACGGGGAGTCA
GGCAACTATGGATGAACGAAATAGACAGATCGCTGAGATAGGTGCCTCACTGATTAAGCATTGGTAACTG
TCAGACCAAGTTTACTCATATATACTTTAGATTGATTTAAAACTTCATTTTTAATTTAAAAGGATCTAGG
TGAAGATCCTTTTTGATAATCTCATGACCAAAATCCCTTAACGTGAGTTTTCGTTCCACTGAGCGTCAGA
CCCCGTAGAAAAGATCAAAGGATCTTCTTGAGATCCTTTTTTTCTGCGCGTAATCTGCTGCTTGCAAACA
AAAAAACCACCGCTACCAGCGGTGGTTTGTTTGCCGGATCAAGAGCTACCAACTCTTTTTCCGAAGGTAA
CTGGCTTCAGCAGAGCGCAGATACCAAATACTGTTCTTCTAGTGTAGCCGTAGTTAGGCCACCACTTCAA
GAACTCTGTAGCACCGCCTACATACCTCGCTCTGCTAATCCTGTTACCAGTGGCTGCTGCCAGTGGCGAT
AAGTCGTGTCTTACCGGGTTGGACTCAAGACGATAGTTACCGGATAAGGCGCAGCGGTCGGGCTGAACGG
GGGGTTCGTGCACACAGCCCAGCTTGGAGCGAACGACCTACACCGAACTGAGATACCTACAGCGTGAGCT
ATGAGAAAGCGCCACGCTTCCCGAAGGGAGAAAGGCGGACAGGTATCCGGTAAGCGGCAGGGTCGGAACA
GGAGAGCGCACGAGGGAGCTTCCAGGGGGAAACGCCTGGTATCTTTATAGTCCTGTCGGGTTTCGCCACC
TCTGACTTGAGCGTCGATTTTTGTGATGCTCGTCAGGGGGGCGGAGCCTATGGAAAAACGCCAGCAACGC
GGCCTTTTTACGGTTCCTGGCCTTTTGCTGGCCTTTTGCTCACATGTTCTTTCCTGCGTTATCCCCTGAT
TCTGTGGATAACCGTATTACCGCCTTTGAGTGAGCTGATACCGCTCGCCGCAGCCGAACGACCGAGCGCA
GCGAGTCAGTGAGCGAGGAAGCGGAAGAGCGCCCAATACGCAAACCGCCTCTCCCCGCGCGTTGGCCGAT
TCATTAATGCAGCTGGCACGACAGGTTTCCCGACTGGAAAGCGGGCAGTGAGCGCAACGCAATTAATGTG
AGTTAGCTCACTCATTAGGCACCCCAGGCTTTACACTTTATGCTTCCGGCTCGTATGTTGTGTGGAATTG
TGAGCGGATAACAATTTCACACAGGAAACAGCTATGACCATGATTACGCCAAGCGCGCAATTAACCCTCA
CTAAAGGGAACAAAAGCTGGAGCTGCAAGC
