>Addgene plasmid #144298 | TFORF1631 | depositor partial sequence | sequence record 285009 | Insert
ACCGCCACCATGAATATGTTCAAGGAAGCAGTGACCTTCAAGGACGTGGCTGTGGCCTTCACGGAGGAGG
AATTGGGGCTGCTGGGCCCTGCCCAGAGGAAGCTGTACCGAGATGTGATGGTGGAGAACTTTAGGAACCT
GCTGTCAGTGGGGCATCCACCCTTCAAACAAGATGTATCACCTATAGAAAGAAATGAGCAGCTTTGGATA
ATGACGACAGCAACCCGAAGACAGGGAAATTTAGGAGAGAAAAATCAAAGTAAGTTAATTACTGTTCAAG
ACAGAGAATCAGAAGAAGAGCTTTCTTGTTGGCAAATCTGGCAACAAATTGCAAATGACTTAACCAGGTG
TCAAGACTCCATGATCAATAATTCTCAGTGTCACAAACAAGGTGATTTCCCTTACCAGGTAGGGACAGAA
CTGTCTATTCAAATTTCTGAAGATGAGAACTATATAGTAAATAAAGCAGATGGTCCCAATAATACTGGGA
ATCCAGAGTTTCCTATCTTGAGAACCCAGGATTCTTGGAGGAAAACATTCCTGACTGAGTCACAGAGATT
GAACAGAGATCAGCAAATTTCCATAAAAAATAAATTATGTCAATGTAAGAAGGGTGTTGATCCCATCGGT
TGGATTTCACATCATGATGGTCATAGAGTACACAAAAGTGAAAAATCTTATAGACCCAATGATTATGAAA
AAGACAACATGAAGATTTTGACATTTGATCACAATAGCATGATTCACACAGGACAGAAATCGTACCAGTG
TAATGAGTGTAAAAAACCCTTCAGTGATCTCTCCAGCTTTGATCTTCATCAGCAGTTACAATCAGGAGAG
AAGTCTCTTACATGTGTTGAGCGTGGAAAAGGCTTCTGTTACAGCCCAGTTCTTCCTGTTCATCAGAAAG
TACATGTGGGAGAAAAACTTAAGTGTGATGAGTGTGGTAAGGAATTCAGTCAGGGCGCTCATCTACAGAC
CCATCAGAAAGTCCACGTGATAGAGAAACCATACAAATGTAAGCAATGTGGGAAAGGTTTCAGTCGTAGA
TCAGCACTTAATGTTCATTGCAAGGTCCACACGGCAGAGAAACCTTATAATTGTGAGGAGTGTGGGAGGG
CCTTCAGTCAGGCCTCTCATCTTCAGGACCATCAGAGACTCCACACTGGGGAGAAGCCATTCAAATGTGA
TGCATGTGGTAAGAGCTTCAGTCGGAATTCACATCTTCAATCCCATCAAAGAGTTCATACAGGAGAGAAA
CCATACAAATGTGAGGAGTGTGGTAAGGGCTTCATTTGTAGCTCAAATCTTTACATTCATCAGAGAGTCC
ACACAGGAGAAAAACCCTATAAATGTGAGGAATGTGGTAAAGGCTTTAGTCGGCCTTCAAGTCTTCAGGC
CCATCAGGGAGTTCACACTGGAGAGAAGTCATACATATGTACTGTATGTGGGAAAGGCTTTACTCTGAGT
TCAAATCTTCAAGCCCATCAGAGAGTCCACACTGGAGAGAAGCCATACAAATGCAATGAGTGTGGGAAGA
GCTTCAGGAGGAATTCCCATTATCAAGTTCATCTAGTGGTCCACACAGGAGAGAAACCCTATAAATGTGA
GATATGTGGGAAGGGCTTCAGTCAAAGTTCGTATCTTCAAATCCATCAGAAGGCCCACAGTATAGAGAAA
CCTTTTAAGTGTGAGGAGTGTGGGCAGGGTTTCAATCAGAGCTCACGACTTCAGATTCACCAGCTGATCC
ATACGGGTGAGAAACCATACAAATGTGAAGAGTGTGGCAAGGGATTTAGTCGTAGAGCAGATCTTAAAAT
TCACTGTAGGATCCACACAGGAGAGAAACCATATAATTGTGAGGAGTGTGGGAAGGTCTTCAGGCAGGCC
TCAAATCTTTTGGCCCATCAGAGAGTCCACAGTGGAGAAAAACCATTCAAATGTGAAGAATGTGGGAAGA
GTTTCGGTCGGAGTGCACATCTTCAAGCCCATCAAAAAGTCCACACTGGAGATAAGCCATACAAATGTGA
TGAGTGTGGGAAGGGCTTCAAGTGGAGCTTGAACCTTGACATGCATCAGAGGGTGCACACAGGAGAAAAA
CCATATAAATGTGGGGAGTGTGGTAAGTACTTCAGTCAGGCCTCAAGTCTTCAACTTCATCAGAGTGTCC
ACACAGGAGAGAAACCATACAAATGTGATGTGTGTGGTAAAGTCTTCAGTCGGTCTTCACAACTACAGTC
TCATCAGCGAGTTCACACTGGGGAGAAACCTTATAAATGTGAGATATGTGGTAAGAGCTTCAGTTGGCGA
TCAAATCTTACAGTTCATCACAGAATCCATGTTGGTGATAAATCCTATAAAAGTAATAGGGGTGGTAAGA
ACATCAGAGAATCCACACAGGAAAAAAAATCTATAAAATAGTAATGAACTAGTCCGTAACTTGAAAGTAT
TTCGATTTCTTGGCTTTATATATCTTGTGGAAAGGACGACATACACGTTGATGTCTTTGTGGC
