>Addgene plasmid #144298 | TFORF1631 | depositor partial sequence | sequence record 285010 | Barcode
CATACACGTTGATGTCTTTGTGGC
